>Addgene plasmid #16066 | pLPC-NMYC TRF2 | addgene full sequence | sequence record 152168 | Addgene NGS results
GTATCTGCTCCCTGCTTGTGTGTTGGAGGTCGCTGAGTAGTGCGCGAGCAAAATTTAAGCTACAACAAGG
CAAGGCTTGACCGACAATTGCATGAAGAATCTGCTTAGGGTTAGGCGTTTTGCGCTGCTTCGCGATGTAC
GGGCCAGATATACGCGTTGACATTGATTATTGACTAGTTATTAATAGTAATCAATTACGGGGTCATTAGT
TCATAGCCCATATATGGAGTTCCGCGTTACATAACTTACGGTAAATGGCCCGCCTGGCTGACCGCCCAAC
GACCCCCGCCCATTGACGTCAATAATGACGTATGTTCCCATAGTAACGCCAATAGGGACTTTCCATTGAC
GTCAATGGGTGGAGTATTTACGGTAAACTGCCCACTTGGCAGTACATCAAGTGTATCATATGCCAAGTAC
GCCCCCTATTGACGTCAATGACGGTAAATGGCCCGCCTGGCATTATGCCCAGTACATGACCTTATGGGAC
TTTCCTACTTGGCAGTACATCTACGTATTAGTCATCGCTATTACCATGGTGATGCGGTTTTGGCAGTACA
TCAATGGGCGTGGATAGCGGTTTGACTCACGGGGATTTCCAAGTCTCCACCCCATTGACGTCAATGGGAG
TTTGTTTTGGCACCAAAATCAACGGGACTTTCCAAAATGTCGTAACAACTCCGCCCCATTGACGCAAATG
GGCGGTAGGCGTGTACGGTGGGAGGTCTATATAAGCAGAGCTCTCTGGCTAACTAGAGAACCCACTGCTT
ACTGGCTTATCGAAATTAATACGACTCACTATAGGGAGACCCAAGCTTGGTACCGAGCTCGGATCAGCCA
CCATGGAACAAAAGTTGATTTCTGAAGAAGATTTGTTAAGAAAGAGAGGATCCGCGGGAGGAGGCGGGAG
TAGCGACGGCAGCGGGCGGGCAGCTGGCAGGCGGGCGTCCCGCAGTAGCGGGCGGGCCCGGCGGGGGCGC
CACGAGCCGGGGCTGGGGGGCCCGGCGGAGCGCGGCGCGGGGGAGGCACGGCTGGAAGAGGCAGTCAATC
GCTGGGTGCTCAAGTTCTACTTCCACGAGGCGCTGCGGGCCTTTCGGGGTAGCCGGTACGGGGACTTCAG
ACAGATCCGGGACATCATGCAGGCTTTGCTTGTCAGGCCCTTGGGGAAGGAGCACACCGTGTCCCGATTG
CTGCGGGTTATGCAGTGTCTGTCGCGGATTGAAGAAGGGGAAAATTTAGACTGTTCCTTTGATATGGAGG
CTGAGCTCACACCACTGGAATCAGCTATCAATGTGCTGGAGATGATTAAAACGGAATTTACACTGACAGA
AGCAGTGGTCGAATCCAGTAGAAAACTGGTCAAGGAAGCTGCTGTCATTATTTGTATCAAAAACAAAGAA
TTTGAAAAGGCTTCAAAAATTTTGAAAAAACATATGTCCAAGGACCCCACAACTCAGAAGCTGAGAAATG
ATCTCCTGAATATTATTCGAGAAAAGAACTTGGCCCATCCTGTTATCCAGAACTTTTCATATGAGACCTT
CCAGCAGAAGATGCTGCGCTTCCTGGAGAGCCACCTGGATGACGCCGAGCCCTACCTCCTCACGATGGCC
AAAAAGGCTTTGAAATCTGAGTCCGCTGCCTCAAGTACAGGGAAGGAAGATAAACAGCCAGCACCAGGGC
CTGTGGAAAAGCCACCCAGAGAACCCGCAAGGCAGCTACGGAATCCTCCAACCACCATTGGAATGATGAC
TCTGAAAGCAGCTTTCAAGACTCTGTCTGGTGCACAGGATTCTGAGGCAGCCTTTGCAAAACTGGACCAG
AAGGATCTGGTTCTTCCTACTCAAGCTCTCCCAGCATCACCAGCCCTCAAAAACAAGAGACCCAGAAAAG
ATGAAAACGAAAGTTCAGCCCCGGCTGACGGTGAGGGTGGCTCGGAACTGCAGCCCAAGAACAAGCGCAT
GACAATAAGCAGATTGGTCTTGGAGGAGGACAGCCAGAGTACTGAGCCCAGCGCAGGCCTCAACTCCTCC
CAGGAGGCCGCTTCAGCGCCACCATCCAAGCCCACCGTTCTCAACCAACCCCTCCCTGGAGAGAAGAATC
CCAAAGTACCCAAAGGCAAGTGGAACAGCTCTAATGGGGTTGAAGAAAAGGAGACTTGGGTGGAAGAGGA
TGAACTGTTTCAAGTTCAGGCACCAGATGAAGACAGTACAACCAATATAACA
[165 nt withheld, positions 2223-2387]
TGAGAATTCTGCAGATATCCATCACACTGGCGGCCGCTCGAGCATGCATCTAGAGGGCCGATAAAATAAA
AGATTTTATTTAGTCTCCAGAAAAAGGGGGGAATGAAAGACCCCACCTGTAGGTTTGGCAAGCTAGCTTA
AGTAACGCCATTTTGCAAGGCATGGAAAAATACATAACTGAGAATAGAGAAGTTCAGATCAAGGTCAGGA
ACAGATGGAACAGCTGAATATGGGCCAAACAGGATATCTGTGGTAAGCAGTTCCTGCCCCGGCTCAGGGC
CAAGAACAGATGGAACAGCTGAATATGGGCCAAACAGGATATCTGTGGTAAGCAGTTCCTGCCCCGGCTC
AGGGCCAAGAACAGATGGTCCCCAGATGCGGTCCAGCCCTCAGCAGTTTCTAGAGAACCATCAGATGTTT
CCAGGGTGCCCCAAGGACCTGAAATGACCCTGTGCCTTATTTGAACTAACCAATCAGTTCGCTTCTCGCT
TCTGTTCGCGCGCTTCTGCTCCCCGAGCTCAATAAAAGAGCCCACAACCCCTCACTCGGGGCGCCAGTCC
TCCGATTGACTGAGTCGCCCGGGTACCCGTGTATCCAATAAACCCTCTTGCAGTTGCATCCGACTTGTGG
TCTCGCTGTTCCTTGGGAGGGTCTCCTCTGAGTGATTGACTACCCGTCAGCGGGGGTCTTTCACATGCAG
CATGTATCAAAATTAATTTGGTTTTTTTTCTTAAGTATTTACATTAAATGGCCATAGTTGCATTAATGAA
TCGGCCAACGCGCGGGGAGAGGCGGTTTGCGTATTGGGCGCTCTTCCGCTTCCTCGCTCACTGACTCGCT
GCGCTCGGTCGTTCGGCTGCGGCGAGCGGTATCAGCTCACTCAAAGGCGGTAATACGGTTATCCACAGAA
TCAGGGGATAACGCAGGAAAGAACATGTGAGCAAAAGGCCAGCAAAAGGCCAGGAACCGTAAAAAGGCCG
CGTTGCTGGCGTTTTTCCATAGGCTCCGCCCCCCTGACGAGCATCACAAAAATCGACGCTCAAGTCAGAG
GTGGCGAAACCCGACAGGACTATAAAGATACCAGGCGTTTCCCCCTGGAAGCTCCCTCGTGCGCTCTCCT
GTTCCGACCCTGCCGCTTACCGGATACCTGTCCGCCTTTCTCCCTTCGGGAAGCGTGGCGCTTTCTCATA
GCTCACGCTGTAGGTATCTCAGTTCGGTGTAGGTCGTTCGCTCCAAGCTGGGCTGTGTGCACGAACCCCC
CGTTCAGCCCGACCGCTGCGCCTTATCCGGTAACTATCGTCTTGAGTCCAACCCGGTAAGACACGACTTA
TCGCCACTGGCAGCAGCCACTGGTAACAGGATTAGCAGAGCGAGGTATGTAGGCGGTGCTACAGAGTTCT
TGAAGTGGTGGCCTAACTACGGCTACACTAGAAGAACAGTATTTGGTATCTGCGCTCTGCTGAAGCCAGT
TACCTTCGGAAAAAGAGTTGGTAGCTCTTGATCCGGCAAACAAACCACCGCTGGTAGCGGTGGTTTTTTT
GTTTGCAAGCAGCAGATTACGCGCAGAAAAAAAGGATCTCAAGAAGATCCTTTGATCTTTTCTACGGGGT
CTGACGCTCAGTGGAACGAAAACTCACGTTAAGGGATTTTGGTCATGAGATTATCAAAAAGGATCTTCAC
CTAGATCCTTTTGCGGCCGCAAATCAATCTAAAGTATATATGAGTAAACTTGGTCTGACAGTTACCAATG
CTTAATCAGTGAGGCACCTATCTCAGCGATCTGTCTATTTCGTTCATCCATAGTTGCCTGACTCCCCGTC
GTGTAGATAACTACGATACGGGAGGGCTTACCATCTGGCCCCAGTGCTGCAATGATACCGCGAGACCCAC
GCTCACCGGCTCCAGATTTATCAGCAATAAACCAGCCAGCCGGAAGGGCCGAGCGCAGAAGTGGTCCTGC
AACTTTATCCGCCTCCATCCAGTCTATTAATTGTTGCCGGGAAGCTAGAGTAAGTAGTTCGCCAGTTAAT
AGTTTGCGCAACGTTGTTGCCATTGCTACAGGCATCGTGGTGTCACGCTCGTCGTTTGGTATGGCTTCAT
TCAGCTCCGGTTCCCAACGATCAAGGCGAGTTACATGATCCCCCATGTTGTGCAAAAAAGCGGTTAGCTC
CTTCGGTCCTCCGATCGTTGTCAGAAGTAAGTTGGCCGCAGTGTTATCACTCATGGTTATGGCAGCACTG
CATAATTCTCTTACTGTCATGCCATCCGTAAGATGCTTTTCTGTGACTGGTGAGTACTCAACCAAGTCAT
TCTGAGAATAGTGTATGCGGCGACCGAGTTGCTCTTGCCCGGCGTCAATACGGGATAATACCGCGCCACA
TAGCAGAACTTTAAAAGTGCTCATCATTGGAAAACGTTCTTCGGGGCGAAAACTCTCAAGGATCTTACCG
CTGTTGAGATCCAGTTCGATGTAACCCACTCGTGCACCCAACTGATCTTCAGCATCTTTTACTTTCACCA
GCGTTTCTGGGTGAGCAAAAACAGGAAGGCAAAATGCCGCAAAAAAGGGAATAAGGGCGACACGGAAATG
TTGAATACTCATACTCTTCCTTTTTCAATATTATTGAAGCATTTATCAGGGTTATTGTCTCATGAGCGGA
TACATATTTGAATGTATTTAGAAAAATAAACAAATAGGGGTTCCGCGCACATTTCCCCGAAAAGTGCCAC
CTGCAGCCTGAATATGGGCCAAACAGGATATCTGTGGTAAGCAGTTCCTGCCCCGGCTCAGGGCCAAGAA
CAGATGGAACAGCTGAATATGGGCCAAACAGGATATCTGTGGTAAGCAGTTCCTGCCCCGGCTCAGGGCC
AAGAACAGATGGTCCCCAGATGCGGTCCAGCCCTCAGCAGTTTCTAGAGAACCATCAGATGTTTCCAGGG
TGCCCCAAGGACCTGAAATGACCCTGTGCCTTATTTGAACTAACCAATCAGTTCGCTTCTCGCTTCTGTT
CGCGCGCTTCTGCTCCCCGAGCTCAATAAAAGAGCCCACAACCCCTCACTCGGGGCGCCAGTCCTCCGAT
TGACTGAGTCGCCCGGGTACCCGTGTATCCAATAAACCCTCTTGCAGTTGCATCCGACTTGTGGTCTCGC
TGTTCCTTGGGAGGGTCTCCTCTGAGTGATTGACTACCCGTCAGCGGGGGTCTTTCATTTGGGGGCTCGT
CCGGGATCGGGAGACCCCTGCCCAGGGACCACCGACCCACCACCGGGAGGCAAGCTGGCCAGCAACTTAT
CTGTGTCTGTCCGATTGTCTAGTGTCTATGACTGATTTTATGCGCCTGCGTCGGTACTAGTTAGCTAACT
AGCTCTGTATCTGGCGGACCCGTGGTGGAACTGACGAGTTCTGAACACCCGGCCGCAACCCTGGGAGACG
TCCCAGGGACTTTGGGGGCCGTTTTTGTGGCCCGACCTGAGGAAGGGAGTCGATGTGGAATCCGACCCCG
TCAGGATATGTGGTTCTGGTAGGAGACGAGAACCTAAAACAGTTCCCGCCTCCGTCTGAATTTTTGCTTT
CGGTTTGGAACCGAAGCCGCGCGTCTTGTCTGCTGCAGCGCTGCAGCATCGTTCTGTGTTGTCTCTGTCT
GACTGTGTTTCTGTATTTGTCTGAAAATTAGGGCCAGACTGTTACCACTCCCTTAAGTTTGACCTTAGGT
CACTGGAAAGATGTCGAGCGGATCGCTCACAACCAGTCGGTAGATGTCAAGAAGAGACGTTGGGTTACCT
TCTGCTCTGCAGAATGGCCAACCTTTAACGTCGGATGGCCGCGAGACGGCACCTTTAACCGAGACCTCAT
CACCCAGGTTAAGATCAAGGTCTTTTCACCTGGCCCGCATGGACACCCAGACCAGGTCCCCTACATCGTG
ACCTGGGAAGCCTTGGCTTTTGACCCCCCTCCCTGGGTCAAGCCCTTTGTACACCCTAAGCCTCCGCCTC
CTCTTCCTCCATCCGCCCCGTCTCTCCCCCTTGAACCTCCTCGTTCGACCCCGCCTCGATCCTCCCTTTA
TCCAGCCCTCACTCCTTCTCTAGGCGCCGGCCGGATCAGCTTACCATGACCGAGTACAAGCCCACGGTGC
GCCTCGCCACCCGCGACGACGTCCCCAGGGCCGTACGCACCCTCGCCGCCGCGTTCGCCGACTACCCCGC
CACGCGCCACACCGTCGATCCGGACCGCCACATCGAGCGGGTCACCGAGCTGCAAGAACTCTTCCTCACG
CGCGTCGGGCTCGACATCGGCAAGGTGTGGGTCGCGGACGACGGCGCCGCGGTGGCGGTCTGGACCACGC
CGGAGAGCGTCGAAGCGGGGGCGGTGTTCGCCGAGATCGGCCCGCGCATGGCCGAGTTGAGCGGTTCCCG
GCTGGCCGCGCAGCAACAGATGGAAGGCCTCCTGGCGCCGCACCGGCCCAAGGAGCCCGCGTGGTTCCTG
GCCACCGTCGGCGTCTCGCCCGACCACCAGGGCAAGGGTCTGGGCAGCGCCGTCGTGCTCCCCGGAGTGG
AGGCGGCCGAGCGCGCCGGGGTGCCCGCCTTCCTGGAGACCTCCGCGCCCCGCAACCTCCCCTTCTACGA
GCGGCTCGGCTTCACCGTCACCGCCGACGTCGAGGTGCCCGAAGGACCGCGCACCTGGTGCATGACCCGC
AAGCCCGGTGCCTGACGCCCGCCCCACGACCCGCAGCGCCCGACCGAAAGGAGCGCACGACCCCATGCAT
CGGATCTCCCGATCCCCTATGGTGCACTCTCAGTACAATCTGCTCTGATGCCGCATAGTTAAGCCA
Features (pLannotate 1.2.2; 17 found; start..end, strand, type, name):
    159..538     +  enhancer       CMV enhancer: human cytomegalovirus immediate early enhancer
    539..742     +  promoter       CMV promoter: human cytomegalovirus (CMV) immediate early promoter
    738..771     +  LTR            5' LTR (truncated) (fragment): truncated 5' long terminal repeat (LTR) from HIV-1
    787..805     +  promoter       T7 promoter: promoter for bacteriophage T7 RNA polymerase
    844..872     +  CDS            3xMyc (fragment): 3 tandem Myc epitope tags
    894..2387    +  CDS            TERF2 (fragment) (sequence partly withheld): TERF2_HUMAN - Also known as TRBF2, TRF2. Experimental evidence at protein level: Swiss-Prot protein existence level 1. Binds the telomeric double-stranded 5'-TTAGGG-3' repeat and plays a central role in telomere maintenance and protection against end-to-end fusion of chromosomes. In addition to its telomeric DNA- binding role, required to recruit a number of factors and enzymes required for telomere protection, including the shelterin complex, TERF2IP/RAP1 and DCLRE1B/Apollo. Component of the shelterin complex (telosome) that is involved in the regulation of telomere length and protection. She
   2489..2610    +  LTR            3' LTR (ΔU3) (fragment): self-inactivating 3' long terminal repeat (LTR) from Moloney murine leukemia virus
   2611..3080    +  LTR            LTR: long terminal repeat from Moloney murine leukemia virus
   3146..3198    -  CDS            lacI (fragment): lac repressor; lacI; The lac repressor binds to the lac operator to inhibit transcription in E. coli. This inhibition can be relieved by adding lactose or isopropyl-β-D-thiogalactopyranoside (IPTG).
   3381..3969    -  rep_origin     ori: high-copy-number ColE1/pMB1/pBR322/pUC origin of replication
   4129..4989    -  CDS            AmpR: β-lactamase; bla; confers resistance to ampicillin, carbenicillin, and related antibiotics
   4990..5094    -  promoter       AmpR promoter: bla
   5125..5594    +  LTR            LTR: long terminal repeat from Moloney murine leukemia virus
   5718..5992    +  misc_feature   MESV Ψ (fragment): packaging signal of murine embryonic stem cell virus
   6059..6475    +  CDS            gag (truncated): truncated Moloney murine leukemia virus (MMLV) gag gene lacking the start codon
   6493..7092    +  CDS            PuroR: puromycin N-acetyltransferase; pac from Streptomyces alboniger; confers resistance to puromycin
   7165..4       -  misc_feature   bom (fragment) (across the origin): basis of mobility region from pBR322
