[The description below was written by a language model from this plasmid's Addgene catalogue record and pLannotate feature annotations shown in this document.]
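Description:
pLPC-NMYC TRF2 is a Moloney murine leukemia virus-based retroviral expression vector built on the pLPC backbone (about 5.6 kb without insert; the sequenced record is 7,213 nt) for stable delivery of Myc-tagged human TRF2 into mammalian cells. In bacteria it is maintained as a high-copy plasmid through a ColE1/pUC-type origin and selected with ampicillin via the β-lactamase gene.

Read around the circular map, the proviral unit begins with a 5' MMLV LTR, followed by a Ψ packaging signal and a truncated gag segment lacking its start codon, which together allow the genomic transcript to be encapsidated when the plasmid is introduced into a packaging cell line. Next comes the puromycin N-acetyltransferase gene, positioned to be expressed from the LTR-driven transcript and used to select transduced cells. An internal CMV immediate-early enhancer/promoter then drives the payload, and the unit closes with the 3' MMLV LTR. A short T7 promoter lies just upstream of the coding region. The small matches annotated as HIV-1 LTR, lacI and bom fragments are probably incidental.

The insert is human TERF2 (TRF2), residues 2–500 with an additional alanine recorded at position 434, cloned between BamHI and EcoRI in frame with an N-terminal Myc epitope supplied by the backbone. The annotation tool matches this tag only as a short fragment of a 3xMyc element. TRF2 is the shelterin component that binds double-stranded TTAGGG repeats and protects chromosome ends from fusion. The associated publication concerns telomere damage signaling in human and mouse cells, consistent with use of this construct to overexpress detectable, epitope-tagged full-length TRF2 in puromycin-selected cell populations.
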