Addgene plasmid #16066: pLPC-NMYC TRF2
Depositing lab: Titia de Lange. Depositing organization: Rockefeller University. Publication: Different telomere damage signaling pathways in human and mouse cells. Smogorzewska A, de Lange T. EMBO J. 2002 Aug 15. 21(16):4338-48. 10.1093/emboj/cdf433 PubMed 12169636.
Backbone
  Vector backbone: pLPC
  Backbone size w/o insert (bp): 5600
  Vector type: Retroviral
  Selectable markers: Puromycin
Growth in bacteria
  Bacterial resistance: Ampicillin, 100 μg/mL
  Growth temperature: 37°C
  Growth strain: DH5alpha
  Copy number: High Copy
Gene/Insert
  Gene/Insert name: hTRF2 (alt names: human TTAGGG repeat binding factor 2; 2428; TERF2)
  Species: H. sapiens (human)
  Insert size (bp): 1497
  Mutation: aa2-500, inserted alanin at aa434
  GenBank ID: AF003001
  Entrez Gene: TERF2 (a.k.a. TRBF2, TRF2)
  Tag / fusion protein: Myc (N terminal on backbone)
  Cloning method: Restriction Enzyme; 5′ cloning site BamHI (not destroyed); 3′ cloning site EcoRI (not destroyed)
  Sequencing primers: 5′ taggcgtgtacggtggga; 3′ cttgccaaacctacaggt
Terms and licenses: Academic/Nonprofit Terms; Industry Terms: Not Available to Industry
Depositor comments: Karlseder et al., 2002, Science, 295, 2446-9
How to cite: pLPC-NMYC TRF2 was a gift from Titia de Lange (Addgene plasmid # 16066 ; http://n2t.net/addgene:16066 ; RRID:Addgene_16066)
