>Addgene plasmid #16066 | pLPC-NMYC TRF2 | addgene partial sequence | sequence record 22432 | CMV-F 5'-CGCAAATGGGCGGTAGGCGTG-3'
AGCTCTCTGGCTAACTAGAGAACCCACTGCTTACTGGCTTATCGAAATTAATACGACTCACTATAGGGAG
ACCCAAGCTTGGTACCGAGCTCGGATCAGCCACCATGGAACAAAAGTTGATTTCTGAAGAAGATTTGTTA
AGAAAGAGAGGATCCGCGGGAGGAGGCGGGAGTAGCGACGGCAGCGGGCGGGCAGCTGGCAGGCGGGCGT
CCCGCAGTAGCGGGCGGGCCCGGCGGGGGCGCCACGAGCCGGGGCTGGGGGGCCCGGCGGAGCGCGGCGC
GGGGGAGGCACGGCTGGAAGAGGCAGACAAGCGCTGGGCGCTCAAGTTCTACTTCCACGAGGCGCTGCGG
GCCTTTCGGGGTAGCCGGTACGGGGACTT
